>Addgene plasmid #30273 | pETCON-HB53/design_9 | depositor partial sequence | sequence record 13929 | Author sequence
CATATGTCCATCCAAGCAGAAGAATGGTACTTCGGTAAAATATCCAGATTTGAAAGTGAAATGCAATTAT
TAGACATCTCCAACCCAAGAGGTACATTTTTGGTCAGAGAATCTAGAACTACAAAGGGTGCTTACTGTTT
GTCTGTTTCAGATTTCGACAACGCAAAGGGTTTGAACGTAAAGCATTACAAGATAAGAAAGTTGGATTCA
GGTGGTTTTTACATAACCTCCAGAACTCAATTCAATAGTTTGCAACAATTGGTTGCTTACTACTCAAAGC
ACGCTGATGGTTTATGCCACAGATTAACTACCGTATGCCCTACCTCCAAACTCGAG
