>Addgene plasmid #30273 | pETCON-HB53/design_9 | addgene partial sequence | sequence record 35447 | 30273 with GAL1
ACATTTTCAATTAAGATGCAGTTACTTCGCTGTTTTTCAATATTTTCTGTTATTGCTTCAGTTTTAGCAC
AGGAACTGACAACTATATGCGAGCAAATCCCCTCACCAACTTTAGAATCGACGCCGTACTCTTTGTCAAC
GACTACTATTTTGGCCAACGGGAAGGCAATGCAAGGAGTTTTTGAATATTACAAATCAGTAACGTTTGTC
AGTAATTGCGGTTCTCACCCCTCAACAACTAGCAAAGGCAGCCCCATAAACACACAGTATGTTTTTAAGG
ACAATAGCTCGACGATTGAAGGTAGATACCCATACGACGTTCCAGACTACGCTCTGCAGGCTAGTGGTGG
AGGAGGCTCTGGTGGAGGCGGTAGCGGAGGCGGAGGGTCGGCTAGCCATATGTCCATCCAAGCAGAAGAA
TGGTACTTCGGTAAAATATCCAGATTTGAAAGTGAAATGCAATTATTAGACATCTCCAACCCAAGAGGTA
CATTTTTGGTCAGAGAATCTAGAACTACAAAGGGTGCTTACTGTTTGTCTGTTTCAGATTTCGACAACGC
AAAGGGTTTGAACGTAAAGCATTACAAGATAAGAAAGTTGGATTCAGGTGGTTTTTACATAACCTCCAGA
ACTCAATTCAATAGTTTGCAACAATTGGTTGCTTACTACTCAAAGCACGCTGATGGTTTATGCCACAGAT
TAACTACCGTATGCCCTACCTCCAAACTCGAGGGGGGCGGATCCGAACAAAAGCTTATTTCTGAAGAGGA
CTTGTAATAGAGATCTGATAACAACAGTGTAGATGTAACAAAATCGAC
