[The description below was written by a language model from this plasmid's Addgene catalogue record.]
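Description:
pETCON-HB53/design_9 is a yeast expression plasmid built on the pETCON backbone (about 5.4 kb without insert). It carries a 336 bp computationally designed open reading frame encoding HB53, a protein designed to bind the hemagglutinin (HA) of the SC1918/H1 influenza virus. The insert is a fully designed sequence rather than a natural gene. It was cloned by restriction enzyme digestion between NdeI (5′) and XhoI (3′) sites, both of which remain intact, so the design can be excised or swapped for other variants. In bacteria the plasmid is maintained at high copy and selected with ampicillin.

The record gives no feature table, so it does not state the promoter driving the insert, the yeast origin of replication, the yeast selection marker, or any fusion partners or epitope tags. pETCON is generally known as a yeast surface display vector, in which the cloned protein is fused to a cell-wall anchoring partner so that binding to a labelled target can be measured on intact cells. This arrangement is not documented in the fields provided and should be confirmed against the full sequence.

The associated publication is a community-wide assessment of protein-interface modelling aimed at improving design methodology. This suggests that HB53 ("design_9") belongs to a set of designed HA binders used as experimental reference cases for computational interface design. The record does not say whether this particular design binds HA. The plasmid is available under academic and nonprofit terms only.
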