Addgene plasmid #30273: pETCON-HB53/design_9
Depositing lab: David Baker. Depositing organization: University of Washington. Publication: Community-Wide Assessment of Protein-Interface Modeling Suggests Improvements to Design Methodology. Fleishman SJ, Whitehead TA, Strauch EM, Corn JE, Qin S, Zhou HX, Mitchell JC, Demerdash ON, Takeda-Shitaka M, Terashi G, Moal IH, Li X, Bates PA, Zacharias M, Park H, Ko JS, Lee H, Seok C, Bourquard T, Bernauer J, Poupon A, Aze J, Soner S, Ovali SK, Ozbek P, Tal NB, Haliloglu T, Hwang H, Vreven T, Pierce BG, Weng Z, Perez-Cano L, Pons C, Fernandez-Recio J, Jiang F, Yang F, Gong X, Cao L, Xu X, Liu B, Wang P, Li C, Wang C, Robert CH, Guharoy M, Liu S, Huang Y, Li L, Guo D, Chen Y, Xiao Y, London N, Itzhaki Z, Schueler-Furman O, Inbar Y, Patapov V, Cohen M, Schreiber G, Tsuchiya Y, Kanamori E, Standley DM, Nakamura H, Kinoshita K, Driggers CM, Hall RG, Morgan JL, Hsu VL, Zhan J, Yang Y, Zhou Y, Kastritis PL, Bonvin AM, Zhang W, Camacho CJ, Kilambi KP, Sircar A, Gray JJ, Ohue M, Uchikoga N, Matsuzaki Y, Ishida T, Akiyama Y, Khashan R, Bush S, Fouches D, Tropsha A, Esquivel-Rodriguez J, Kihara D, Stranges PB, Jacak R, Kuhlman B, Huang SY, Zou X, Wodak SJ, Janin J, Baker D. J Mol Biol. 2011 Sep 29. 10.1016/j.jmb.2011.09.031 PubMed 22001016.
Backbone
  Vector backbone: pETCON
  Backbone size w/o insert (bp): 5400
  Vector type: Yeast Expression
Growth in bacteria
  Bacterial resistance: Ampicillin, 100 μg/mL
  Growth temperature: 37°C
  Growth strain: DH5alpha
  Copy number: High Copy
Gene/Insert
  Gene/Insert name: SC1918/H1 HA designed binding protein HB53
  Species: Designed Sequence
  Insert size (bp): 336
  Cloning method: Restriction Enzyme; 5′ cloning site NdeI (not destroyed); 3′ cloning site XhoI (not destroyed)
  Sequencing primers: 5′ UP-GS
Resource information
  A portion of this plasmid was derived from a plasmid made by: Designed sequence
Terms and licenses: Academic/Nonprofit Terms; Industry Terms: Not Available to Industry
How to cite: pETCON-HB53/design_9 was a gift from David Baker (Addgene plasmid # 30273 ; http://n2t.net/addgene:30273 ; RRID:Addgene_30273)
